>Addgene plasmid #142642 | TFORF0496 | addgene full sequence | sequence record 397765 | Addgene NGS Result
TTAATGTAGTCTTATGCAATACTCTTGTAGTCTTGCAACATGGTAACGATGAGTTAGCAACATGCCTTAC
AAGGAGAGAAAAAGCACCGTGCATGCCGATTGGTGGAAGTAAGGTGGTACGATCGTGCCTTATTAGGAAG
GCAACAGACGGGTCTGACATGGATTGGACGAACCACTGAATTGCCGCATTGCAGAGATATTGTATTTAAG
TGCCTAGCTCGATACATAAACGGGTCTCTCTGGTTAGACCAGATCTGAGCCTGGGAGCTCTCTGGCTAAC
TAGGGAACCCACTGCTTAAGCCTCAATAAAGCTTGCCTTGAGTGCTTCAAGTAGTGTGTGCCCGTCTGTT
GTGTGACTCTGGTAACTAGAGATCCCTCAGACCCTTTTAGTCAGTGTGGAAAATCTCTAGCAGTGGCGCC
CGAACAGGGACTTGAAAGCGAAAGGGAAACCAGAGGAGCTCTCTCGACGCAGGACTCGGCTTGCTGAAGC
GCGCACGGCAAGAGGCGAGGGGCGGCGACTGGTGAGTACGCCAAAAATTTTGACTAGCGGAGGCTAGAAG
GAGAGAGATGGGTGCGAGAGCGTCAGTATTAAGCGGGGGAGAATTAGATCGCGATGGGAAAAAATTCGGT
TAAGGCCAGGGGGAAAGAAAAAATATAAATTAAAACATATAGTATGGGCAAGCAGGGAGCTAGAACGATT
CGCAGTTAATCCTGGCCTGTTAGAAACATCAGAAGGCTGTAGACAAATACTGGGACAGCTACAACCATCC
CTTCAGACAGGATCAGAAGAACTTAGATCATTATATAATACAGTAGCAACCCTCTATTGTGTGCATCAAA
GGATAGAGATAAAAGACACCAAGGAAGCTTTAGACAAGATAGAGGAAGAGCAAAACAAAAGTAAGACCAC
CGCACAGCAAGCGGCCGCTGATCTTCAGACCTGGAGGAGGAGATATGAGGGACAATTGGAGAAGTGAATT
ATATAAATATAAAGTAGTAAAAATTGAACCATTAGGAGTAGCACCCACCAAGGCAAAGAGAAGAGTGGTG
CAGAGAGAAAAAAGAGCAGTGGGAATAGGAGCTTTGTTCCTTGGGTTCTTGGGAGCAGCAGGAAGCACTA
TGGGCGCAGCGTCAATGACGCTGACGGTACAGGCCAGACAATTATTGTCTGGTATAGTGCAGCAGCAGAA
CAATTTGCTGAGGGCTATTGAGGCGCAACAGCATCTGTTGCAACTCACAGTCTGGGGCATCAAGCAGCTC
CAGGCAAGAATCCTGGCTGTGGAAAGATACCTAAAGGATCAACAGCTCCTGGGGATTTGGGGTTGCTCTG
GAAAACTCATTTGCACCACTGCTGTGCCTTGGAATGCTAGTTGGAGTAATAAATCTCTGGAACAGATTTG
GAATCACACGACCTGGATGGAGTGGGACAGAGAAATTAACAATTACACAAGCTTAATACACTCCTTAATT
GAAGAATCGCAAAACCAGCAAGAAAAGAATGAACAAGAATTATTGGAATTAGATAAATGGGCAAGTTTGT
GGAATTGGTTTAACATAACAAATTGGCTGTGGTATATAAAATTATTCATAATGATAGTAGGAGGCTTGGT
AGGTTTAAGAATAGTTTTTGCTGTACTTTCTATAGTGAATAGAGTTAGGCAGGGATATTCACCATTATCG
TTTCAGACCCACCTCCCAACCCCGAGGGGACCCATGCATTGCATCTCAATTAGTCAGCAACCAGGTGTGG
AAAGTCCCCAGGCTCCCCAGCAGGCAGAAGTATGCAAAGCATGCGTCTCAATTAGTCAGCAACCATAGTC
CCGCCCCTAACTCCGCCCATCCCGCCCCTAACTCCGCCCAGTTCCGCCCATTCTCCGCCCCATGGCTGAC
TAATTTTTTTTATTTATGCAGAGGCCGAGGCCGCCTCGGCCTCTGAGCTATTCCAGAAGTAGTGAGGAGG
CTTTTTTGGAGGCCTAGGCTTTTGCAAAAAGCTTTCTAGAGGTACCACCGGAGCTTACCATGACCGAGTA
CAAGCCCACGGTGCGCCTCGCCACCCGCGACGACGTCCCCAGGGCCGTACGCACCCTCGCCGCCGCGTTC
GCCGACTACCCCGCCACGCGCCACACCGTCGATCCGGACCGCCACATCGAGCGGGTCACCGAGCTGCAAG
AACTCTTCCTCACGCGCGTCGGGCTCGACATCGGCAAGGTGTGGGTCGCGGACGACGGCGCCGCCGTGGC
GGTCTGGACCACGCCGGAGAGCGTCGAAGCGGGGGCGGTGTTCGCCGAGATCGGCCCGCGCATGGCCGAG
TTGAGCGGTTCCCGGCTGGCCGCGCAGCAACAGATGGAAGGCCTCCTGGCGCCGCACCGGCCCAAGGAGC
CCGCGTGGTTCCTGGCCACCGTCGGCGTCTCGCCCGACCACCAGGGCAAGGGTCTGGGCAGCGCCGTCGT
GCTCCCCGGAGTGGAGGCGGCCGAGCGCGCCGGGGTGCCCGCCTTCCTGGAGACCTCCGCGCCCCGCAAC
CTCCCCTTCTACGAGCGGCTCGGCTTCACCGTCACCGCCGACGTCGAGGTGCCCGAAGGACCGCGCACCT
GGTGCATGACCCGCAAGCCCGGTGCCAGTTAACGAATTCTAGATCTTGAGACAAATGGCAGTATTCATCC
ACAATTTTAAAAGAAAAGGGGGGATTGGGGGGTACAGTGCAGGGGAAAGAATAGTAGACATAATAGCAAC
AGACATACAAACTAAAGAATTACAAAAACAAATTACAAAAATTCAAAATTTTCGGGTTTATTACAGGGAC
AGCAGAGATCCACTTTGGCGCCGGCTCGAGGCCTGCAGGTGCAAAGATGGATAAAGTTTTAAACAGAGAG
GAATCTTTGCAGCTAATGGACCTTCTAGGTCTTGAAAGGAGTGGGAATTGGCTCCGGTGCCCGTCAGTGG
GCAGAGCGCACATCGCCCACAGTCCCCGAGAAGTTGGGGGGAGGGGTCGGCAATTGAACCGGTGCCTAGA
GAAGGTGGCGCGGGGTAAACTGGGAAAGTGATGTCGTGTACTGGCTCCGCCTTTTTCCCGAGGGTGGGGG
AGAACCGTATATAAGTGCAGTAGTCGCCGTGAACGTTCTTTTTCGCAACGGGTTTGCCGCCAGAACACAG
GTAAGTGCCGTGTGTGGTTCCCGCGGGCCTGGCCTCTTTACGGGTTATGGCCCTTGCGTGCCTTGAATTA
CTTCCACCTGGCTGCAGTACGTGATTCTTGATCCCGAGCTTCGGGTTGGAAGTGGGTGGGAGAGTTCGAG
GCCTTGCGCTTAAGGAGCCCCTTCGCCTCGTGCTTGAGTTGAGGCCTGGCCTGGGCGCTGGGGCCGCCGC
GTGCGAATCTGGTGGCACCTTCGCGCCTGTCTCGCTGCTTTCGATAAGTCTCTAGCCATTTAAAATTTTT
GATGACCTGCTGCGACGCTTTTTTTCTGGCAAGATAGTCTTGTAAATGCGGGCCAAGATCTGCACACTGG
TATTTCGGTTTTTGGGGCCGCGGGCGGCGACGGGGCCCGTGCGTCCCAGCGCACATGTTCGGCGAGGCGG
GGCCTGCGAGCGCGGCCACCGAGAATCGGACGGGGGTAGTCTCAAGCTGGCCGGCCTGCTCTGGTGCCTG
GCCTCGCGCCGCCGTGTATCGCCCCGCCCTGGGCGGCAAGGCTGGCCCGGTCGGCACCAGTTGCGTGAGC
GGAAAGATGGCCGCTTCCCGGCCCTGCTGCAGGGAGCTCAAAATGGAGGACGCGGCGCTCGGGAGAGCGG
GCGGGTGAGTCACCCACACAAAGGAAAAGGGCCTTTCCGTCCTCAGCCGTCGCTTCATGTGACTCCACGG
AGTACCGGGCGCCGTCCAGGCACCTCGATTAGTTCTCGAGCTTTTGGAGTACGTCGTCTTTAGGTTGGGG
GGAGGGGTTTTATGCGATGGAGTTTCCCCACACTGAGTGGGTGGAGACTGAAGTTAGGCCAGCTTGGCAC
TTGATGTAATTCTCCTTGGAATTTGCCCTTTTTGAGTTTGGATCTTGGTTCATTCTCAAGCCTCAGACAG
TGGTTCAAAGTTTTTTTCTTCCATTTCAGGTGTCGTGAGGCTAGCACCGCCACCATGAACGGAGTGGCCG
GAGATGGCATGATCAACATTGACATGACTGGAGAGAAGAGGTCGTTGGATCTCCCATATCCCAGCAGCTT
TGCTCCCGTCTCTGCACCTAGAAACCAGACCTTCACTTACATGGGCAAGTTCTCCATTGACCCTCAGTAC
CCTGGTGCCAGCTGCTACCCAGAAGGCATAATCAATATTGTGAGTGCAGGCATCTTGCAAGGGGTCACTT
CCCCAGCTTCAACCACAGCCTCATCCAGCGTCACCTCTGCCTCCCCCAACCCACTGGCCACAGGACCCCT
GGGTGTGTGCACCATGTCCCAGACCCAGCCTGACCTGGACCACCTGTACTCTCCGCCACCGCCTCCTCCT
CCTTATTCTGGCTGTGCAGGAGACCTCTACCAGGACCCTTCTGCGTTCCTGTCAGCAGCCACCACCTCCA
CCTCTTCCTCTCTGGCCTACCCACCACCTCCTTCCTATCCATCCCCCAAGCCAGCCACGGACCCAGGTCT
CTTCCCAATGATCCCAGACTATCCTGGATTCTTTCCATCTCAGTGCCAGAGAGACCTACATGGTACAGCT
GGCCCAGACCGTAAGCCCTTTCCCTGCCCACTGGACACCCTGCGGGTGCCCCCTCCACTCACTCCACTCT
CTACAATCCGTAACTTTACCCTGGGGGGCCCCAGTGCTGGGGTGACCGGACCAGGGGCCAGTGGAGGCAG
CGAGGGACCCCGGCTGCCTGGTAGCAGCTCAGCAGCAGCAGCAGCCGCCGCCGCCGCCGCCTATAACCCA
CACCACCTGCCACTGCGGCCCATTCTGAGGCCTCGCAAGTACCCCAACAGACCCAGCAAGACGCCGGTGC
ACGAGAGGCCCTACCCGTGCCCAGCAGAAGGCTGCGACCGGCGGTTCTCCCGCTCTGACGAGCTGACACG
GCACATCCGAATCCACACTGGGCATAAGCCCTTCCAGTGTCGGATCTGCATGCGCAACTTCAGCCGCAGT
GACCACCTCACCACCCATATCCGCACCCACACCGGTGAGAAGCCCTTCGCCTGTGACTACTGTGGCCGAA
AGTTTGCCCGGAGTGATGAGAGGAAGCGCCACACCAAGATCCACCTGAGACAGAAAGAGCGGAAAAGCAG
TGCCCCCTCTGCATCGGTGCCAGCCCCCTCTACAGCCTCCTGCTCTGGGGGCGTGCAGCCTGGGGGTACC
CTGTGCAGCAGTAACAGCAGCAGTCTTGGCGGAGGGCCGCTCGCCCCTTGCTCCTCTCGGACCCGGACAC
CTTAGTAATGAACTAGTCCGTAACTTGAAAGTATTTCGATTTCTTGGCTTTATATATCTTGTGGAAAGGA
CGATAGTAGGAGTGATCTGGCGGCTCTACGCGTTAAGTCGACAATCAACCTCTGGATTACAAAATTTGTG
AAAGATTGACTGGTATTCTTAACTATGTTGCTCCTTTTACGCTATGTGGATACGCTGCTTTAATGCCTTT
GTATCATGCTATTGCTTCCCGTATGGCTTTCATTTTCTCCTCCTTGTATAAATCCTGGTTGCTGTCTCTT
TATGAGGAGTTGTGGCCCGTTGTCAGGCAACGTGGCGTGGTGTGCACTGTGTTTGCTGACGCAACCCCCA
CTGGTTGGGGCATTGCCACCACCTGTCAGCTCCTTTCCGGGACTTTCGCTTTCCCCCTCCCTATTGCCAC
GGCGGAACTCATCGCCGCCTGCCTTGCCCGCTGCTGGACAGGGGCTCGGCTGTTGGGCACTGACAATTCC
GTGGTGTTGTCGGGGAAATCATCGTCCTTTCCTTGGCTGCTCGCCTGTGTTGCCACCTGGATTCTGCGCG
GGACGTCCTTCTGCTACGTCCCTTCGGCCCTCAATCCAGCGGACCTTCCTTCCCGCGGCCTGCTGCCGGC
TCTGCGGCCTCTTCCGCGTCTTCGCCTTCGCCCTCAGACGAGTCGGATCTCCCTTTGGGCCGCCTCCCCG
CGTCGACTTTAAGACCAATGACTTACAAGGCAGCTGTAGATCTTAGCCACTTTTTAAAAGAAAAGGGGGG
ACTGGAAGGGCTAATTCACTCCCAACGAAGACAAGATCTGCTTTTTGCTTGTACTGGGTCTCTCTGGTTA
GACCAGATCTGAGCCTGGGAGCTCTCTGGCTAACTAGGGAACCCACTGCTTAAGCCTCAATAAAGCTTGC
CTTGAGTGCTTCAAGTAGTGTGTGCCCGTCTGTTGTGTGACTCTGGTAACTAGAGATCCCTCAGACCCTT
TTAGTCAGTGTGGAAAATCTCTAGCAGTACGTATAGTAGTTCATGTCATCTTATTATTCAGTATTTATAA
CTTGCAAAGAAATGAATATCAGAGAGTGAGAGGAACTTGTTTATTGCAGCTTATAATGGTTACAAATAAA
GCAATAGCATCACAAATTTCACAAATAAAGCATTTTTTTCACTGCATTCTAGTTGTGGTTTGTCCAAACT
CATCAATGTATCTTATCATGTCTGGCTCTAGCTATCCCGCCCCTAACTCCGCCCATCCCGCCCCTAACTC
CGCCCAGTTCCGCCCATTCTCCGCCCCATGGCTGACTAATTTTTTTTATTTATGCAGAGGCCGAGGCCGC
CTCGGCCTCTGAGCTATTCCAGAAGTAGTGAGGAGGCTTTTTTGGAGGCCTAGGGACGTACCCAATTCGC
CCTATAGTGAGTCGTATTACGCGCGCTCACTGGCCGTCGTTTTACAACGTCGTGACTGGGAAAACCCTGG
CGTTACCCAACTTAATCGCCTTGCAGCACATCCCCCTTTCGCCAGCTGGCGTAATAGCGAAGAGGCCCGC
ACCGATCGCCCTTCCCAACAGTTGCGCAGCCTGAATGGCGAATGGG
[124 nt withheld, positions 6977-7100]
C
[91 nt withheld, positions 7102-7192]
A
[49 nt withheld, positions 7194-7242]
CCTTTGACGTTGGAGTCCACGTTCTTT
[37 nt withheld, positions 7270-7306]
ACCCTATCTCGGTCTATTCTTTTGATTTATAAGGGATTTTGCCGATTTCGGCCTATTGGTTAAAAAATGA
GCTGATTTAACAAAAATTTAACGCGAATTTTAACAAAATATTAACGCTTACAATTTAGGTGGCACTTTTC
GGGGAAATGTGCGCGGAACCCCTATTTGTTTATTTTTCTAAATACATTCAAATATGTATCCGCTCATGAG
ACAATAACCCTGATAAATGCTTCAATAATATTGAAAAAGGAAGAGTATGAGTATTCAACATTTCCGTGTC
GCCCTTATTCCCTTTTTTGCGGCATTTTGCCTTCCTGTTTTTGCTCACCCAGAAACGCTGGTGAAAGTAA
AAGATGCTGAAGATCAGTTGGGTGCACGAGTGGGTTACATCGAACTGGATCTCAACAGCGGTAAGATCCT
TGAGAGTTTTCGCCCCGAAGAACGTTTTCCAATGATGAGCACTTTTAAAGTTCTGCTATGTGGCGCGGTA
TTATCCCGTATTGACGCCGGGCAAGAGCAACTCGGTCGCCGCATACACTATTCTCAGAATGACTTGGTTG
AGTACTCACCAGTCACAGAAAAGCATCTTACGGATGGCATGACAGTAAGAGAATTATGCAGTGCTGCCAT
AACCATGAGTGATAACACTGCGGCCAACTTACTTCTGACAACGATCGGAGGACCGAAGGAGCTAACCGCT
TTTTTGCACAACATGGGGGATCATGTAACTCGCCTTGATCGTTGGGAACCGGAGCTGAATGAAGCCATAC
CAAACGACGAGCGTGACACCACGATGCCTGTAGCAATGGCAACAACGTTGCGCAAACTATTAACTGGCGA
ACTACTTACTCTAGCTTCCCGGCAACAATTAATAGACTGGATGGAGGCGGATAAAGTTGCAGGACCACTT
CTGCGCTCGGCCCTTCCGGCTGGCTGGTTTATTGCTGATAAATCTGGAGCCGGTGAGCGTGGGTCTCGCG
GTATCATTGCAGCACTGGGGCCAGATGGTAAGCCCTCCCGTATCGTAGTTATCTACACGACGGGGAGTCA
GGCAACTATGGATGAACGAAATAGACAGATCGCTGAGATAGGTGCCTCACTGATTAAGCATTGGTAACTG
TCAGACCAAGTTTACTCATATATACTTTAGATTGATTTAAAACTTCATTTTTAATTTAAAAGGATCTAGG
TGAAGATCCTTTTTGATAATCTCATGACCAAAATCCCTTAACGTGAGTTTTCGTTCCACTGAGCGTCAGA
CCCCGTAGAAAAGATCAAAGGATCTTCTTGAGATCCTTTTTTTCTGCGCGTAATCTGCTGCTTGCAAACA
AAAAAACCACCGCTACCAGCGGTGGTTTGTTTGCCGGATCAAGAGCTACCAACTCTTTTTCCGAAGGTAA
CTGGCTTCAGCAGAGCGCAGATACCAAATACTGTTCTTCTAGTGTAGCCGTAGTTAGGCCACCACTTCAA
GAACTCTGTAGCACCGCCTACATACCTCGCTCTGCTAATCCTGTTACCAGTGGCTGCTGCCAGTGGCGAT
AAGTCGTGTCTTACCGGGTTGGACTCAAGACGATAGTTACCGGATAAGGCGCAGCGGTCGGGCTGAACGG
GGGGTTCGTGCACACAGCCCAGCTTGGAGCGAACGACCTACACCGAACTGAGATACCTACAGCGTGAGCT
ATGAGAAAGCGCCACGCTTCCCGAAGGGAGAAAGGCGGACAGGTATCCGGTAAGCGGCAGGGTCGGAACA
GGAGAGCGCACGAGGGAGCTTCCAGGGGGAAACGCCTGGTATCTTTATAGTCCTGTCGGGTTTCGCCACC
TCTGACTTGAGCGTCGATTTTTGTGATGCTCGTCAGGGGGGCGGAGCCTATGGAAAAACGCCAGCAACGC
GGCCTTTTTACGGTTCCTGGCCTTTTGCTGGCCTTTTGCTCACATGTTCTTTCCTGCGTTATCCCCTGAT
TCTGTGGATAACCGTATTACCGCCTTTGAGTGAGCTGATACCGCTCGCCGCAGCCGAACGACCGAGCGCA
GCGAGTCAGTGAGCGAGGAAGCGGAAGAGCGCCCAATACGCAAACCGCCTCTCCCCGCGCGTTGGCCGAT
TCATTAATGCAGCTGGCACGACAGGTTTCCCGACTGGAAAGCGGGCAGTGAGCGCAACGCAATTAATGTG
AGTTAGCTCACTCATTAGGCACCCCAGGCTTTACACTTTATGCTTCCGGCTCGTATGTTGTGTGGAATTG
TGAGCGGATAACAATTTCACACAGGAAACAGCTATGACCATGATTACGCCAAGCGCGCAATTAACCCTCA
CTAAAGGGAACAAAAGCTGGAGCTGCAAGC
Features (pLannotate 1.2.2; 31 found; start..end, strand, type, name):
      5..231     +  promoter       RSV promoter: Rous sarcoma virus enhancer/promoter
    232..412     +  LTR            5' LTR (truncated): truncated 5' long terminal repeat (LTR) from HIV-1
    459..584     +  misc_feature   HIV-1 Ψ: packaging signal of human immunodeficiency virus type 1
    568..931     +  CDS            HIV-1 gag (fragment): gag protein from human immunodeficiency virus 1; gag
   1077..1310    +  misc_feature   RRE: The Rev response element (RRE) of HIV-1 allows for Rev-dependent mRNA export from the nucleus to the cytoplasm.
   1687..1713    +  CDS            Rev (fragment): human immunodeficiency virus 1 (HIV-1) Rev protein; rev; enhances nuclear export of unspliced and incompletely spliced viral mRNAs
   1720..1743    +  promoter       SV40 promoter (fragment): SV40 early promoter
   1744..1815    +  promoter       SV40 promoter (fragment): SV40 enhancer and early promoter
   1839..1974    +  rep_origin     SV40 ori: SV40 origin of replication
   2020..2616    +  CDS            PuroR (fragment): puromycin N-acetyltransferase; pac from Streptomyces; confers resistance to puromycin
   2665..2782    +  misc_feature   cPPT/CTS: central polypurine tract and central termination sequence of HIV-1
   2847..2913    +  CDS            small t antigen (fragment): SV40 (simian virus 40) small t antigen
   2920..4098    +  promoter       EF-1α promoter: strong constitutive promoter for human elongation factor EF-1α
   4115..5392    +  CDS            EGR2 (fragment): EGR2_HUMAN - Also known as KROX20. Experimental evidence at protein level: Swiss-Prot protein existence level 1. E3 SUMO-protein ligase helping SUMO1 conjugation to its coregulators NAB1 and NAB2, whose sumoylation down-regulates EGR2 transcriptional activity. From Homo sapiens (Human).
   5408..5461    +  promoter       U6 promoter (fragment): RNA polymerase III promoter for human U6 snRNA
   5503..6091    +  misc_feature   WPRE: woodchuck hepatitis virus posttranscriptional regulatory element
   6142..6161    +  misc_feature   cPPT/CTS (fragment): central polypurine tract and central termination sequence of HIV-1
   6163..6396    +  LTR            3' LTR (ΔU3): self-inactivating 3' long terminal repeat (LTR) from HIV-1
   6474..6595    +  polyA_signal   SV40 poly(A) signal: SV40 polyadenylation signal
   6635..6770    +  rep_origin     SV40 ori: SV40 origin of replication
   6791..6809    -  promoter       T7 promoter: promoter for bacteriophage T7 RNA polymerase
   6817..6972    +  CDS            lacZα (fragment): LacZα fragment of β-galactosidase; lacZ fragment
   6977..7405    +  rep_origin     f1 ori (sequence partly withheld): f1 bacteriophage origin of replication; arrow indicates direction of (+) strand synthesis
   7458..7562    +  promoter       AmpR promoter: bla
   7563..8423    +  CDS            AmpR: β-lactamase; bla; confers resistance to ampicillin, carbenicillin, and related antibiotics
   8594..9182    +  rep_origin     ori: high-copy-number ColE1/pMB1/pBR322/pUC origin of replication
   9365..9457    +  CDS            lacI (fragment): lac repressor; lacI; The lac repressor binds to the lac operator to inhibit transcription in E. coli. This inhibition can be relieved by adding lactose or isopropyl-β-D-thiogalactopyranoside (IPTG).
   9470..9491    +  protein_bind   CAP binding site: CAP binding activates transcription in the presence of cAMP. E. coli catabolite activator protein
   9506..9536    +  promoter       lac promoter: promoter for the E. coli lac operon
   9544..9560    +  protein_bind   lac operator: The lac repressor binds to the lac operator to inhibit transcription in E. coli. This inhibition can be relieved by adding lactose or isopropyl-β-D-thiogalactopyranoside (IPTG). lac repressor encoded by lacI
   9605..9623    +  promoter       T3 promoter: promoter for bacteriophage T3 RNA polymerase
