[The description below was written by a language model from this plasmid's Addgene catalogue record and pLannotate feature annotations shown in this document.]
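Description:
TFORF0496 is a lentiviral mammalian expression plasmid built on the pLX_TRC317 backbone and carrying the human transcription factor EGR2 (also known as KROX20) as its open reading frame. It belongs to a barcoded transcription factor ORF collection in which each clone carries a unique 24-bp barcode, so that the factor delivered to a cell can be identified by sequencing in pooled overexpression screens. In bacteria the plasmid is maintained through a high-copy ColE1/pUC-type origin with ampicillin resistance (AmpR). An f1 origin and remnants of a lac/lacZα cloning region with T3 and T7 promoters are also present in the backbone.

The viral portion has a third-generation, self-inactivating layout. An RSV promoter drives a truncated HIV-1 5' LTR, followed by the Ψ packaging signal with a gag fragment, the Rev response element for nuclear export of the genomic RNA, a cPPT/CTS, and a ΔU3 3' LTR that disables LTR promoter activity after integration, with an SV40 poly(A) signal downstream. Within the provirus, an SV40 early promoter/origin segment precedes the puromycin N-acetyltransferase gene, allowing selection of transduced cells with puromycin. Downstream, the strong constitutive EF-1α promoter drives the EGR2 ORF, and a WPRE after the ORF enhances transcript stability and expression. The annotation does not mark the barcode as a feature. A short fragment annotated as U6 promoter lies between the ORF and the WPRE, but the record does not state its role. The annotated EGR2 coding match is somewhat shorter than the catalogued insert size. The depositor notes that the ORF was synthesized and that the plasmid can recombine.
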