Addgene plasmid #142642: TFORF0496
Purpose: Lentiviral vector for overexpressing transcription factor ORFs with unique 24-bp barcodes. Barcodes facilitate identification of transcription factors in pooled screens.
Depositing lab: Feng Zhang. Depositing organization: Broad Institute. Publication: A transcription factor atlas of directed differentiation. Joung J, Ma S, Tay T, Geiger-Schuller KR, Kirchgatterer PC, Verdine VK, Guo B, Arias-Garcia MA, Allen WE, Singh A, Kuksenko O, Abudayyeh OO, Gootenberg JS, Fu Z, Macrae RK, Buenrostro JD, Regev A, Zhang F. Cell. 2023 Jan 5;186(1):209-229.e26. doi: 10.1016/j.cell.2022.11.026. PubMed 36608654.
Backbone
  Vector backbone: pLX_TRC317
  Backbone manufacturer: Broad Institute Genetic Perturbation Platform
  Backbone size w/o insert (bp): 8264
  Vector type: Mammalian Expression, Lentiviral
  Selectable markers: Puromycin
Growth in bacteria
  Bacterial resistance: Ampicillin, 100 μg/mL
  Growth temperature: 37°C
  Growth strain: NEB Stable
  Copy number: High Copy
Gene/Insert
  Gene/Insert name: EGR2
  Species: H. sapiens (human)
  Insert size (bp): 1382
  Entrez Gene: EGR2 (a.k.a. AT591, CMT1D, CMT4E, KROX20)
  Promoter: EF1a
  Cloning method: Unknown
  Sequencing primers: 5′ GGGTGGAGACTGAAGTTAGGCCAG; 3′ CACATAGCGTAAAAGGAGCAACATAG
Terms and licenses: Academic/Nonprofit Terms; Industry Terms: Not Available to Industry
Depositor comments: NM_001136179,NM_001321037,ENST00000411732 . The transcription factor ORF portion of this plasmid was synthesized by Genewiz. Please test multiple small colonies in case of plasmid recombination. To make this collection available in a timely manner, a portion of this collection was not fully sequenced by Addgene. If an Addgene verified full plasmid sequence is not available, please contact us prior to placing an order to request the full sequence.
How to cite: TFORF0496 was a gift from Feng Zhang (Addgene plasmid # 142642 ; http://n2t.net/addgene:142642 ; RRID:Addgene_142642)
