>Addgene plasmid #142642 | TFORF0496 | depositor partial sequence | sequence record 280064 | Insert
ACCGCCACCATGAACGGAGTGGCCGGAGATGGCATGATCAACATTGACATGACTGGAGAGAAGAGGTCGT
TGGATCTCCCATATCCCAGCAGCTTTGCTCCCGTCTCTGCACCTAGAAACCAGACCTTCACTTACATGGG
CAAGTTCTCCATTGACCCTCAGTACCCTGGTGCCAGCTGCTACCCAGAAGGCATAATCAATATTGTGAGT
GCAGGCATCTTGCAAGGGGTCACTTCCCCAGCTTCAACCACAGCCTCATCCAGCGTCACCTCTGCCTCCC
CCAACCCACTGGCCACAGGACCCCTGGGTGTGTGCACCATGTCCCAGACCCAGCCTGACCTGGACCACCT
GTACTCTCCGCCACCGCCTCCTCCTCCTTATTCTGGCTGTGCAGGAGACCTCTACCAGGACCCTTCTGCG
TTCCTGTCAGCAGCCACCACCTCCACCTCTTCCTCTCTGGCCTACCCACCACCTCCTTCCTATCCATCCC
CCAAGCCAGCCACGGACCCAGGTCTCTTCCCAATGATCCCAGACTATCCTGGATTCTTTCCATCTCAGTG
CCAGAGAGACCTACATGGTACAGCTGGCCCAGACCGTAAGCCCTTTCCCTGCCCACTGGACACCCTGCGG
GTGCCCCCTCCACTCACTCCACTCTCTACAATCCGTAACTTTACCCTGGGGGGCCCCAGTGCTGGGGTGA
CCGGACCAGGGGCCAGTGGAGGCAGCGAGGGACCCCGGCTGCCTGGTAGCAGCTCAGCAGCAGCAGCAGC
CGCCGCCGCCGCCGCCTATAACCCACACCACCTGCCACTGCGGCCCATTCTGAGGCCTCGCAAGTACCCC
AACAGACCCAGCAAGACGCCGGTGCACGAGAGGCCCTACCCGTGCCCAGCAGAAGGCTGCGACCGGCGGT
TCTCCCGCTCTGACGAGCTGACACGGCACATCCGAATCCACACTGGGCATAAGCCCTTCCAGTGTCGGAT
CTGCATGCGCAACTTCAGCCGCAGTGACCACCTCACCACCCATATCCGCACCCACACCGGTGAGAAGCCC
TTCGCCTGTGACTACTGTGGCCGAAAGTTTGCCCGGAGTGATGAGAGGAAGCGCCACACCAAGATCCACC
TGAGACAGAAAGAGCGGAAAAGCAGTGCCCCCTCTGCATCGGTGCCAGCCCCCTCTACAGCCTCCTGCTC
TGGGGGCGTGCAGCCTGGGGGTACCCTGTGCAGCAGTAACAGCAGCAGTCTTGGCGGAGGGCCGCTCGCC
CCTTGCTCCTCTCGGACCCGGACACCTTAGTAATGAACTAGTCCGTAACTTGAAAGTATTTCGATTTCTT
GGCTTTATATATCTTGTGGAAAGGACGATAGTAGGAGTGATCTGGCGGCTCT
