>Addgene plasmid #142642 | TFORF0496 | depositor partial sequence | sequence record 280065 | Barcode
TAGTAGGAGTGATCTGGCGGCTCT
